Addgene plasmid #77831: GNE gRNA (BRDN0001149214)
Purpose: 3rd generation lentiviral gRNA plasmid targeting human GNE
Depositing lab: John Doench & David Root. Depositing organization: Broad Institute. Publication: Optimized sgRNA design to maximize activity and minimize off-target effects of CRISPR-Cas9. Doench JG, Fusi N, Sullender M, Hegde M, Vaimberg EW, Donovan KF, Smith I, Tothova Z, Wilen C, Orchard R, Virgin HW, Listgarten J, Root DE. Nat Biotechnol. 2016 Jan 18. doi: 10.1038/nbt.3437. PubMed 26780180.
Backbone
  Vector backbone: lentiGuide-Puro
  Backbone manufacturer: Zhang Lab (Addgene plasmid # 52963)
  Vector type: Mammalian Expression, Lentiviral, CRISPR
  Selectable markers: Puromycin
Growth in bacteria
  Bacterial resistance: Ampicillin, 100 μg/mL
  Growth temperature: 37°C
  Growth strain: DH5alpha
  Copy number: High Copy
Gene/Insert
  Gene/Insert name: GNE (alt names: GNE; NM_001128227.2)
  gRNA/shRNA sequence: CCAGGCTACACACAATTGTG
  Species: H. sapiens (human)
  Entrez Gene: GNE (a.k.a. DMRV, GLCNE, IBM2, NM, Uae1)
  Promoter: hU6
  Cloning method: Unknown
  Sequencing primers: 5′ U6-F; 3′ pS2-R
Terms and licenses: Academic/Nonprofit Terms; Industry Terms: Not Available to Industry
Depositor comments: The gRNA was designed to target the following Genbank reference sequence(s): NM_001128227.2,NM_001190383.1,NM_001190384.1,NM_001190388.1,NM_005476.5. Note that this plasmid does NOT contain Cas9. It should be used in conjunction with lentiCas9-Blast (Addgene #52962) or otherwise with cell lines already expressing Cas9. Browse the full kinome gRNA library at http://www.addgene.org/pooled-library/broadgpp-human-kinome/ or visit http://www.broadinstitute.org/rnai/public/ for detailed protocols and information.
How to cite: GNE gRNA (BRDN0001149214) was a gift from John Doench & David Root (Addgene plasmid # 77831 ; http://n2t.net/addgene:77831 ; RRID:Addgene_77831)
