[The description below was written by a language model from this plasmid's Addgene catalogue record and pLannotate feature annotations shown in this document.]
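Description:
GNE gRNA (BRDN0001149214) is a third-generation lentiviral CRISPR guide RNA plasmid built on the lentiGuide-Puro backbone and designed to target the human GNE gene. It is an 8.3 kb construct propagated in E. coli through a high-copy ColE1/pUC-type origin with ampicillin resistance (AmpR). It also carries an f1 origin, an SV40 origin and assorted backbone remnants such as lac promoter/operator elements and T7 and T3 promoters.

The lentiviral transfer cassette begins with an RSV promoter fused to a truncated HIV-1 5' LTR, which drives Tat-independent production of the genomic RNA. This is followed by the Ψ packaging signal, a partial gag sequence and the Rev response element for Rev-dependent nuclear export. It ends in a self-inactivating ΔU3 3' LTR followed by an SV40 polyadenylation signal.

Within this unit, a human U6 RNA polymerase III promoter transcribes the GNE-specific spacer joined to the Streptococcus pyogenes Cas9 guide scaffold. A cPPT/CTS element lies downstream of the scaffold and aids nuclear import of the viral genome. A separate EF-1α core promoter with its intron A expresses puromycin N-acetyltransferase for selection of transduced mammalian cells, and a WPRE enhances transcript expression.

The guide was designed against several GNE reference transcripts. The plasmid does not encode Cas9, so it must be used with a separate Cas9 vector such as lentiCas9-Blast or in cells that already express Cas9. It belongs to a human kinome guide collection based on optimized sgRNA design rules, and it is suited to knockout of GNE in human cells by lentiviral delivery.
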