Features (pLannotate 1.2.2; 29 found; start..end, strand, type, name):
     14..80      +  CDS            small t antigen (fragment): SV40 (simian virus 40) small t antigen
    106..317     +  promoter       EF-1α core promoter: core promoter for human elongation factor EF-1α
    318..1256    +  intron         EF-1α intron A: intron upstream of the start codon of human EF-1α
   1278..1877    +  CDS            PuroR (fragment): puromycin N-acetyltransferase; pac from Streptomyces; confers resistance to puromycin
   1893..2481    +  misc_feature   WPRE: woodchuck hepatitis virus posttranscriptional regulatory element
   2532..2551    +  misc_feature   cPPT/CTS (fragment): central polypurine tract and central termination sequence of HIV-1
   2553..2786    +  LTR            3' LTR (ΔU3): self-inactivating 3' long terminal repeat (LTR) from HIV-1
   2864..2985    +  polyA_signal   SV40 poly(A) signal: SV40 polyadenylation signal
   3025..3160    +  rep_origin     SV40 ori: SV40 origin of replication
   3181..3199    -  promoter       T7 promoter: promoter for bacteriophage T7 RNA polymerase
   3207..3362    +  CDS            lacZα (fragment): LacZα fragment of β-galactosidase; lacZ fragment
   3367..3795    +  rep_origin     f1 ori (sequence partly withheld): f1 bacteriophage origin of replication; arrow indicates direction of (+) strand synthesis
   3848..3952    +  promoter       AmpR promoter: bla
   3953..4813    +  CDS            AmpR: β-lactamase; bla; confers resistance to ampicillin, carbenicillin, and related antibiotics
   4984..5572    +  rep_origin     ori: high-copy-number ColE1/pMB1/pBR322/pUC origin of replication
   5755..5847    +  CDS            lacI (fragment): lac repressor; lacI; The lac repressor binds to the lac operator to inhibit transcription in E. coli. This inhibition can be relieved by adding lactose or isopropyl-β-D-thiogalactopyranoside (IPTG).
   5860..5881    +  protein_bind   CAP binding site: CAP binding activates transcription in the presence of cAMP. E. coli catabolite activator protein
   5896..5926    +  promoter       lac promoter: promoter for the E. coli lac operon
   5934..5950    +  protein_bind   lac operator: The lac repressor binds to the lac operator to inhibit transcription in E. coli. This inhibition can be relieved by adding lactose or isopropyl-β-D-thiogalactopyranoside (IPTG). lac repressor encoded by lacI
   5995..6013    +  promoter       T3 promoter: promoter for bacteriophage T3 RNA polymerase
   6041..6267    +  promoter       RSV promoter: Rous sarcoma virus enhancer/promoter
   6268..6448    +  LTR            5' LTR (truncated): truncated 5' long terminal repeat (LTR) from HIV-1
   6495..6620    +  misc_feature   HIV-1 Ψ: packaging signal of human immunodeficiency virus type 1
   6604..6967    +  CDS            HIV-1 gag (fragment): gag protein from human immunodeficiency virus 1; gag
   7113..7346    +  misc_feature   RRE: The Rev response element (RRE) of HIV-1 allows for Rev-dependent mRNA export from the nucleus to the cytoplasm.
   7723..7749    +  CDS            Rev (fragment): human immunodeficiency virus 1 (HIV-1) Rev protein; rev; enhances nuclear export of unspliced and incompletely spliced viral mRNAs
   7753..7993    +  promoter       U6 promoter: RNA polymerase III promoter for human U6 snRNA
   8023..8098    +  misc_RNA       gRNA scaffold: guide RNA scaffold for the Streptococcus pyogenes CRISPR/Cas9 system
   8154..8271    +  misc_feature   cPPT/CTS: central polypurine tract and central termination sequence of HIV-1
>Addgene plasmid #77831 | GNE gRNA (BRDN0001149214) | addgene full sequence | sequence record 188490 | Addgene Assembled Sequence
CCCGGGTGCAAAGATGGATAAAGTTTTAAACAGAGAGGAATCTTTGCAGCTAATGGACCTTCTAGGTCTT
GAAAGGAGTGGGAATTGGCTCCGGTGCCCGTCAGTGGGCAGAGCGCACATCGCCCACAGTCCCCGAGAAG
TTGGGGGGAGGGGTCGGCAATTGATCCGGTGCCTAGAGAAGGTGGCGCGGGGTAAACTGGGAAAGTGATG
TCGTGTACTGGCTCCGCCTTTTTCCCGAGGGTGGGGGAGAACCGTATATAAGTGCAGTAGTCGCCGTGAA
CGTTCTTTTTCGCAACGGGTTTGCCGCCAGAACACAGGTAAGTGCCGTGTGTGGTTCCCGCGGGCCTGGC
CTCTTTACGGGTTATGGCCCTTGCGTGCCTTGAATTACTTCCACCTGGCTGCAGTACGTGATTCTTGATC
CCGAGCTTCGGGTTGGAAGTGGGTGGGAGAGTTCGAGGCCTTGCGCTTAAGGAGCCCCTTCGCCTCGTGC
TTGAGTTGAGGCCTGGCCTGGGCGCTGGGGCCGCCGCGTGCGAATCTGGTGGCACCTTCGCGCCTGTCTC
GCTGCTTTCGATAAGTCTCTAGCCATTTAAAATTTTTGATGACCTGCTGCGACGCTTTTTTTCTGGCAAG
ATAGTCTTGTAAATGCGGGCCAAGATCTGCACACTGGTATTTCGGTTTTTGGGGCCGCGGGCGGCGACGG
GGCCCGTGCGTCCCAGCGCACATGTTCGGCGAGGCGGGGCCTGCGAGCGCGGCCACCGAGAATCGGACGG
GGGTAGTCTCAAGCTGGCCGGCCTGCTCTGGTGCCTGGCCTCGCGCCGCCGTGTATCGCCCCGCCCTGGG
CGGCAAGGCTGGCCCGGTCGGCACCAGTTGCGTGAGCGGAAAGATGGCCGCTTCCCGGCCCTGCTGCAGG
GAGCTCAAAATGGAGGACGCGGCGCTCGGGAGAGCGGGCGGGTGAGTCACCCACACAAAGGAAAAGGGCC
TTTCCGTCCTCAGCCGTCGCTTCATGTGACTCCACGGAGTACCGGGCGCCGTCCAGGCACCTCGATTAGT
TCTCGAGCTTTTGGAGTACGTCGTCTTTAGGTTGGGGGGAGGGGTTTTATGCGATGGAGTTTCCCCACAC
TGAGTGGGTGGAGACTGAAGTTAGGCCAGCTTGGCACTTGATGTAATTCTCCTTGGAATTTGCCCTTTTT
GAGTTTGGATCTTGGTTCATTCTCAAGCCTCAGACAGTGGTTCAAAGTTTTTTTCTTCCATTTCAGGTGT
CGTGACGTACGGCCACCATGACCGAGTACAAGCCCACGGTGCGCCTCGCCACCCGCGACGACGTCCCCAG
GGCCGTACGCACCCTCGCCGCCGCGTTCGCCGACTACCCCGCCACGCGCCACACCGTCGATCCGGACCGC
CACATCGAGCGGGTCACCGAGCTGCAAGAACTCTTCCTCACGCGCGTCGGGCTCGACATCGGCAAGGTGT
GGGTCGCGGACGACGGCGCCGCCGTGGCGGTCTGGACCACGCCGGAGAGCGTCGAAGCGGGGGCGGTGTT
CGCCGAGATCGGCCCGCGCATGGCCGAGTTGAGCGGTTCCCGGCTGGCCGCGCAGCAACAGATGGAAGGC
CTCCTGGCGCCGCACCGGCCCAAGGAGCCCGCGTGGTTCCTGGCCACCGTCGGAGTCTCGCCCGACCACC
AGGGCAAGGGTCTGGGCAGCGCCGTCGTGCTCCCCGGAGTGGAGGCGGCCGAGCGCGCCGGGGTGCCCGC
CTTCCTGGAGACCTCCGCGCCCCGCAACCTCCCCTTCTACGAGCGGCTCGGCTTCACCGTCACCGCCGAC
GTCGAGGTGCCCGAAGGACCGCGCACCTGGTGCATGACCCGCAAGCCCGGTGCCTGAACGCGTTAAGTCG
ACAATCAACCTCTGGATTACAAAATTTGTGAAAGATTGACTGGTATTCTTAACTATGTTGCTCCTTTTAC
GCTATGTGGATACGCTGCTTTAATGCCTTTGTATCATGCTATTGCTTCCCGTATGGCTTTCATTTTCTCC
TCCTTGTATAAATCCTGGTTGCTGTCTCTTTATGAGGAGTTGTGGCCCGTTGTCAGGCAACGTGGCGTGG
TGTGCACTGTGTTTGCTGACGCAACCCCCACTGGTTGGGGCATTGCCACCACCTGTCAGCTCCTTTCCGG
GACTTTCGCTTTCCCCCTCCCTATTGCCACGGCGGAACTCATCGCCGCCTGCCTTGCCCGCTGCTGGACA
GGGGCTCGGCTGTTGGGCACTGACAATTCCGTGGTGTTGTCGGGGAAATCATCGTCCTTTCCTTGGCTGC
TCGCCTGTGTTGCCACCTGGATTCTGCGCGGGACGTCCTTCTGCTACGTCCCTTCGGCCCTCAATCCAGC
GGACCTTCCTTCCCGCGGCCTGCTGCCGGCTCTGCGGCCTCTTCCGCGTCTTCGCCTTCGCCCTCAGACG
AGTCGGATCTCCCTTTGGGCCGCCTCCCCGCGTCGACTTTAAGACCAATGACTTACAAGGCAGCTGTAGA
TCTTAGCCACTTTTTAAAAGAAAAGGGGGGACTGGAAGGGCTAATTCACTCCCAACGAAGACAAGATCTG
CTTTTTGCTTGTACTGGGTCTCTCTGGTTAGACCAGATCTGAGCCTGGGAGCTCTCTGGCTAACTAGGGA
ACCCACTGCTTAAGCCTCAATAAAGCTTGCCTTGAGTGCTTCAAGTAGTGTGTGCCCGTCTGTTGTGTGA
CTCTGGTAACTAGAGATCCCTCAGACCCTTTTAGTCAGTGTGGAAAATCTCTAGCAGTACGTATAGTAGT
TCATGTCATCTTATTATTCAGTATTTATAACTTGCAAAGAAATGAATATCAGAGAGTGAGAGGAACTTGT
TTATTGCAGCTTATAATGGTTACAAATAAAGCAATAGCATCACAAATTTCACAAATAAAGCATTTTTTTC
ACTGCATTCTAGTTGTGGTTTGTCCAAACTCATCAATGTATCTTATCATGTCTGGCTCTAGCTATCCCGC
CCCTAACTCCGCCCATCCCGCCCCTAACTCCGCCCAGTTCCGCCCATTCTCCGCCCCATGGCTGACTAAT
TTTTTTTATTTATGCAGAGGCCGAGGCCGCCTCGGCCTCTGAGCTATTCCAGAAGTAGTGAGGAGGCTTT
TTTGGAGGCCTAGGGACGTACCCAATTCGCCCTATAGTGAGTCGTATTACGCGCGCTCACTGGCCGTCGT
TTTACAACGTCGTGACTGGGAAAACCCTGGCGTTACCCAACTTAATCGCCTTGCAGCACATCCCCCTTTC
GCCAGCTGGCGTAATAGCGAAGAGGCCCGCACCGATCGCCCTTCCCAACAGTTGCGCAGCCTGAATGGCG
AATGGG
[124 nt withheld, positions 3367-3490]
C
[91 nt withheld, positions 3492-3582]
A
[49 nt withheld, positions 3584-3632]
CCTTTGACGTTGGAGTCCACGTTCTTT
[37 nt withheld, positions 3660-3696]
ACCCTATCTCGGTCTATTCTTTTGATTTATAAGGGATTTTGCCGATTTCGGCCTATTGGTTAAAAAATGA
GCTGATTTAACAAAAATTTAACGCGAATTTTAACAAAATATTAACGCTTACAATTTAGGTGGCACTTTTC
GGGGAAATGTGCGCGGAACCCCTATTTGTTTATTTTTCTAAATACATTCAAATATGTATCCGCTCATGAG
ACAATAACCCTGATAAATGCTTCAATAATATTGAAAAAGGAAGAGTATGAGTATTCAACATTTCCGTGTC
GCCCTTATTCCCTTTTTTGCGGCATTTTGCCTTCCTGTTTTTGCTCACCCAGAAACGCTGGTGAAAGTAA
AAGATGCTGAAGATCAGTTGGGTGCACGAGTGGGTTACATCGAACTGGATCTCAACAGCGGTAAGATCCT
TGAGAGTTTTCGCCCCGAAGAACGTTTTCCAATGATGAGCACTTTTAAAGTTCTGCTATGTGGCGCGGTA
TTATCCCGTATTGACGCCGGGCAAGAGCAACTCGGTCGCCGCATACACTATTCTCAGAATGACTTGGTTG
AGTACTCACCAGTCACAGAAAAGCATCTTACGGATGGCATGACAGTAAGAGAATTATGCAGTGCTGCCAT
AACCATGAGTGATAACACTGCGGCCAACTTACTTCTGACAACGATCGGAGGACCGAAGGAGCTAACCGCT
TTTTTGCACAACATGGGGGATCATGTAACTCGCCTTGATCGTTGGGAACCGGAGCTGAATGAAGCCATAC
CAAACGACGAGCGTGACACCACGATGCCTGTAGCAATGGCAACAACGTTGCGCAAACTATTAACTGGCGA
ACTACTTACTCTAGCTTCCCGGCAACAATTAATAGACTGGATGGAGGCGGATAAAGTTGCAGGACCACTT
CTGCGCTCGGCCCTTCCGGCTGGCTGGTTTATTGCTGATAAATCTGGAGCCGGTGAGCGTGGGTCTCGCG
GTATCATTGCAGCACTGGGGCCAGATGGTAAGCCCTCCCGTATCGTAGTTATCTACACGACGGGGAGTCA
GGCAACTATGGATGAACGAAATAGACAGATCGCTGAGATAGGTGCCTCACTGATTAAGCATTGGTAACTG
TCAGACCAAGTTTACTCATATATACTTTAGATTGATTTAAAACTTCATTTTTAATTTAAAAGGATCTAGG
TGAAGATCCTTTTTGATAATCTCATGACCAAAATCCCTTAACGTGAGTTTTCGTTCCACTGAGCGTCAGA
CCCCGTAGAAAAGATCAAAGGATCTTCTTGAGATCCTTTTTTTCTGCGCGTAATCTGCTGCTTGCAAACA
AAAAAACCACCGCTACCAGCGGTGGTTTGTTTGCCGGATCAAGAGCTACCAACTCTTTTTCCGAAGGTAA
CTGGCTTCAGCAGAGCGCAGATACCAAATACTGTTCTTCTAGTGTAGCCGTAGTTAGGCCACCACTTCAA
GAACTCTGTAGCACCGCCTACATACCTCGCTCTGCTAATCCTGTTACCAGTGGCTGCTGCCAGTGGCGAT
AAGTCGTGTCTTACCGGGTTGGACTCAAGACGATAGTTACCGGATAAGGCGCAGCGGTCGGGCTGAACGG
GGGGTTCGTGCACACAGCCCAGCTTGGAGCGAACGACCTACACCGAACTGAGATACCTACAGCGTGAGCT
ATGAGAAAGCGCCACGCTTCCCGAAGGGAGAAAGGCGGACAGGTATCCGGTAAGCGGCAGGGTCGGAACA
GGAGAGCGCACGAGGGAGCTTCCAGGGGGAAACGCCTGGTATCTTTATAGTCCTGTCGGGTTTCGCCACC
TCTGACTTGAGCGTCGATTTTTGTGATGCTCGTCAGGGGGGCGGAGCCTATGGAAAAACGCCAGCAACGC
GGCCTTTTTACGGTTCCTGGCCTTTTGCTGGCCTTTTGCTCACATGTTCTTTCCTGCGTTATCCCCTGAT
TCTGTGGATAACCGTATTACCGCCTTTGAGTGAGCTGATACCGCTCGCCGCAGCCGAACGACCGAGCGCA
GCGAGTCAGTGAGCGAGGAAGCGGAAGAGCGCCCAATACGCAAACCGCCTCTCCCCGCGCGTTGGCCGAT
TCATTAATGCAGCTGGCACGACAGGTTTCCCGACTGGAAAGCGGGCAGTGAGCGCAACGCAATTAATGTG
AGTTAGCTCACTCATTAGGCACCCCAGGCTTTACACTTTATGCTTCCGGCTCGTATGTTGTGTGGAATTG
TGAGCGGATAACAATTTCACACAGGAAACAGCTATGACCATGATTACGCCAAGCGCGCAATTAACCCTCA
CTAAAGGGAACAAAAGCTGGAGCTGCAAGCTTAATGTAGTCTTATGCAATACTCTTGTAGTCTTGCAACA
TGGTAACGATGAGTTAGCAACATGCCTTACAAGGAGAGAAAAAGCACCGTGCATGCCGATTGGTGGAAGT
AAGGTGGTACGATCGTGCCTTATTAGGAAGGCAACAGACGGGTCTGACATGGATTGGACGAACCACTGAA
TTGCCGCATTGCAGAGATATTGTATTTAAGTGCCTAGCTCGATACATAAACGGGTCTCTCTGGTTAGACC
AGATCTGAGCCTGGGAGCTCTCTGGCTAACTAGGGAACCCACTGCTTAAGCCTCAATAAAGCTTGCCTTG
AGTGCTTCAAGTAGTGTGTGCCCGTCTGTTGTGTGACTCTGGTAACTAGAGATCCCTCAGACCCTTTTAG
TCAGTGTGGAAAATCTCTAGCAGTGGCGCCCGAACAGGGACTTGAAAGCGAAAGGGAAACCAGAGGAGCT
CTCTCGACGCAGGACTCGGCTTGCTGAAGCGCGCACGGCAAGAGGCGAGGGGCGGCGACTGGTGAGTACG
CCAAAAATTTTGACTAGCGGAGGCTAGAAGGAGAGAGATGGGTGCGAGAGCGTCAGTATTAAGCGGGGGA
GAATTAGATCGCGATGGGAAAAAATTCGGTTAAGGCCAGGGGGAAAGAAAAAATATAAATTAAAACATAT
AGTATGGGCAAGCAGGGAGCTAGAACGATTCGCAGTTAATCCTGGCCTGTTAGAAACATCAGAAGGCTGT
AGACAAATACTGGGACAGCTACAACCATCCCTTCAGACAGGATCAGAAGAACTTAGATCATTATATAATA
CAGTAGCAACCCTCTATTGTGTGCATCAAAGGATAGAGATAAAAGACACCAAGGAAGCTTTAGACAAGAT
AGAGGAAGAGCAAAACAAAAGTAAGACCACCGCACAGCAAGCGGCCGCTGATCTTCAGACCTGGAGGAGG
AGATATGAGGGACAATTGGAGAAGTGAATTATATAAATATAAAGTAGTAAAAATTGAACCATTAGGAGTA
GCACCCACCAAGGCAAAGAGAAGAGTGGTGCAGAGAGAAAAAAGAGCAGTGGGAATAGGAGCTTTGTTCC
TTGGGTTCTTGGGAGCAGCAGGAAGCACTATGGGCGCAGCGTCAATGACGCTGACGGTACAGGCCAGACA
ATTATTGTCTGGTATAGTGCAGCAGCAGAACAATTTGCTGAGGGCTATTGAGGCGCAACAGCATCTGTTG
CAACTCACAGTCTGGGGCATCAAGCAGCTCCAGGCAAGAATCCTGGCTGTGGAAAGATACCTAAAGGATC
AACAGCTCCTGGGGATTTGGGGTTGCTCTGGAAAACTCATTTGCACCACTGCTGTGCCTTGGAATGCTAG
TTGGAGTAATAAATCTCTGGAACAGATTTGGAATCACACGACCTGGATGGAGTGGGACAGAGAAATTAAC
AATTACACAAGCTTAATACACTCCTTAATTGAAGAATCGCAAAACCAGCAAGAAAAGAATGAACAAGAAT
TATTGGAATTAGATAAATGGGCAAGTTTGTGGAATTGGTTTAACATAACAAATTGGCTGTGGTATATAAA
ATTATTCATAATGATAGTAGGAGGCTTGGTAGGTTTAAGAATAGTTTTTGCTGTACTTTCTATAGTGAAT
AGAGTTAGGCAGGGATATTCACCATTATCGTTTCAGACCCACCTCCCAACCCCGAGGGGACCCAGAGAGG
GCCTATTTCCCATGATTCCTTCATATTTGCATATACGATACAAGGCTGTTAGAGAGATAATTAGAATTAA
TTTGACTGTAAACACAAAGATATTAGTACAAAATACGTGACGTAGAAAGTAATAATTTCTTGGGTAGTTT
GCAGTTTTAAAATTATGTTTTAAAATGGACTATCATATGCTTACCGTAACTTGAAAGTATTTCGATTTCT
TGGCTTTATATATCTTGTGGAAAGGACGAAACACCGCCAGGCTACACACAATTGTGGTTTTAGAGCTAGA
AATAGCAAGTTAAAATAAGGCTAGTCCGTTATCAACTTGAAAAAGTGGCACCGAGTCGGTGCTTTTTTAA
GCTTGGCGTAACTAGATCTTGAGACAAATGGCAGTATTCATCCACAATTTTAAAAGAAAAGGGGGGATTG
GGGGGTACAGTGCAGGGGAAAGAATAGTAGACATAATAGCAACAGACATACAAACTAAAGAATTACAAAA
ACAAATTACAAAAATTCAAAATTTTCGGGTTTATTACAGGGACAGCAGAGATCCACTTTGGCGCCGGCTC
GAGGGGG
