>Addgene plasmid #77831 | GNE gRNA (BRDN0001149214) | depositor partial sequence | sequence record 145291 | Target Sequence
CCAGGCTACACACAATTGTG
