>Addgene plasmid #77831 | GNE gRNA (BRDN0001149214) | addgene partial sequence | sequence record 188489 | hU6-F
CGTAGAAAGTAATAATTTCTTGGGTAGTTTGCAGCTTTTAAAATTATGTTTTAAAATGGACTATCATATG
CTTACCGTAACTTGAAAGTATTTCGATTTCTTGGCTTTATATATCTTGTGGAAAGGACGAAACACCGCCA
GGCTACACACAATTGTGGTTTTAGAGCTAGAAATAGCAAGTTAAAATAAGGCTAGTCCGTTATCAACTTG
AAAAAGTGGCACCGAGTCGGTGCTTTTTTAAGCTTGGCGTAACTAGATCTTGAGACAAATGGCAGTATTC
ATCCACAATTTTAAAAGAAAAGGGGGGATTGGGGGGTACAGTGCAGGGGAAAGAATAGTAGACATAATAG
CAACAGACATACAAACTAAAGAATTACAAAAACAAATTACAAAAATTCAAAATTTTCGGGTTTATTACAG
GGACAGCAGAGATCCACTTTGGCGCCGGCTCGAGGGGGCCCGGGTGCAAAGATGGATAAAGTTTTAAACA
GAGAGGAATCTTTGCAGCTAATGGACCTTCTAGGTCTTGAAAGGAGTGGGAATTGGCTCCGGTGCCCGTC
AGTGGGCAGA
